Addgene plasmid #76100: MAP3K15 gRNA (BRDN0001149244)
Purpose: 3rd generation lentiviral gRNA plasmid targeting human MAP3K15
Depositing lab: John Doench & David Root. Depositing organization: Broad Institute. Publication: Optimized sgRNA design to maximize activity and minimize off-target effects of CRISPR-Cas9. Doench JG, Fusi N, Sullender M, Hegde M, Vaimberg EW, Donovan KF, Smith I, Tothova Z, Wilen C, Orchard R, Virgin HW, Listgarten J, Root DE. Nat Biotechnol. 2016 Jan 18. doi: 10.1038/nbt.3437. PubMed 26780180.
Backbone
  Vector backbone: lentiGuide-Puro
  Backbone manufacturer: Zhang Lab (Addgene plasmid # 52963)
  Vector type: Mammalian Expression, Lentiviral, CRISPR
  Selectable markers: Puromycin
Growth in bacteria
  Bacterial resistance: Ampicillin, 100 μg/mL
  Growth temperature: 37°C
  Growth strain: DH5alpha
  Copy number: High Copy
Gene/Insert
  Gene/Insert name: MAP3K15 (alt names: MAP3K15; NM_001001671.3)
  gRNA/shRNA sequence: TGATCGGCCAAATCACACGT
  Species: H. sapiens (human)
  Entrez Gene: MAP3K15 (a.k.a. ASK3, bA723P2.3)
  Promoter: hU6
  Cloning method: Unknown
  Sequencing primers: 5′ U6-F; 3′ pS2-R
Terms and licenses: Academic/Nonprofit Terms; Industry Terms: Not Available to Industry
Depositor comments: The gRNA was designed to target the following Genbank reference sequence(s): NM_001001671.3. Note that this plasmid does NOT contain Cas9. It should be used in conjunction with lentiCas9-Blast (Addgene #52962) or otherwise with cell lines already expressing Cas9. Browse the full kinome gRNA library at http://www.addgene.org/pooled-library/broadgpp-human-kinome/ or visit http://www.broadinstitute.org/rnai/public/ for detailed protocols and information.
How to cite: MAP3K15 gRNA (BRDN0001149244) was a gift from John Doench & David Root (Addgene plasmid # 76100 ; http://n2t.net/addgene:76100 ; RRID:Addgene_76100)
