[The description below was written by a language model from this plasmid's Addgene catalogue record and pLannotate feature annotations shown in this document.]
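Description:
MAP3K15 gRNA (BRDN0001149244) is a third-generation lentiviral CRISPR guide plasmid built on the lentiGuide-Puro backbone and designed to target human MAP3K15 (also known as ASK3). It is one clone from a human kinome gRNA collection. In bacteria it is maintained at high copy through a ColE1/pUC-type origin and selected with ampicillin via the bla gene. An f1 origin and remnants of lac and phage-promoter sequence from the cloning backbone are also annotated.

The lentiviral cassette begins with an RSV promoter fused to a truncated HIV-1 5' LTR, which makes genomic RNA transcription Tat-independent. It is followed by the Ψ packaging signal with a partial gag sequence and the Rev response element for Rev-dependent nuclear export. Downstream, a human U6 RNA polymerase III promoter drives the MAP3K15-specific spacer joined to the Streptococcus pyogenes Cas9 guide RNA scaffold. A cPPT/CTS element, which aids nuclear import of the viral genome, sits after the scaffold. A second transcription unit uses the EF-1α core promoter with its intron A to express puromycin N-acetyltransferase, allowing puromycin selection of transduced mammalian cells. The WPRE that follows enhances transcript expression. The cassette ends in a self-inactivating ΔU3 3' LTR, with an SV40 polyadenylation signal and SV40 origin beyond it.

The plasmid does not encode Cas9, so it is meant to be packaged into lentivirus and used with a separate Cas9 vector or in cells that already express Cas9. There, the guide directs cleavage at the MAP3K15 locus for knockout or loss-of-function studies.
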