Features (pLannotate 1.2.2; 29 found; start..end, strand, type, name):
     14..80      +  CDS            small t antigen (fragment): SV40 (simian virus 40) small t antigen
    106..317     +  promoter       EF-1α core promoter: core promoter for human elongation factor EF-1α
    318..1256    +  intron         EF-1α intron A: intron upstream of the start codon of human EF-1α
   1278..1877    +  CDS            PuroR (fragment): puromycin N-acetyltransferase; pac from Streptomyces; confers resistance to puromycin
   1893..2481    +  misc_feature   WPRE: woodchuck hepatitis virus posttranscriptional regulatory element
   2532..2551    +  misc_feature   cPPT/CTS (fragment): central polypurine tract and central termination sequence of HIV-1
   2553..2786    +  LTR            3' LTR (ΔU3): self-inactivating 3' long terminal repeat (LTR) from HIV-1
   2864..2985    +  polyA_signal   SV40 poly(A) signal: SV40 polyadenylation signal
   3025..3160    +  rep_origin     SV40 ori: SV40 origin of replication
   3181..3199    -  promoter       T7 promoter: promoter for bacteriophage T7 RNA polymerase
   3207..3362    +  CDS            lacZα (fragment): LacZα fragment of β-galactosidase; lacZ fragment
   3367..3795    +  rep_origin     f1 ori (sequence partly withheld): f1 bacteriophage origin of replication; arrow indicates direction of (+) strand synthesis
   3848..3952    +  promoter       AmpR promoter: bla
   3953..4813    +  CDS            AmpR: β-lactamase; bla; confers resistance to ampicillin, carbenicillin, and related antibiotics
   4984..5572    +  rep_origin     ori: high-copy-number ColE1/pMB1/pBR322/pUC origin of replication
   5755..5847    +  CDS            lacI (fragment): lac repressor; lacI; The lac repressor binds to the lac operator to inhibit transcription in E. coli. This inhibition can be relieved by adding lactose or isopropyl-β-D-thiogalactopyranoside (IPTG).
   5860..5881    +  protein_bind   CAP binding site: CAP binding activates transcription in the presence of cAMP. E. coli catabolite activator protein
   5896..5926    +  promoter       lac promoter: promoter for the E. coli lac operon
   5934..5950    +  protein_bind   lac operator: The lac repressor binds to the lac operator to inhibit transcription in E. coli. This inhibition can be relieved by adding lactose or isopropyl-β-D-thiogalactopyranoside (IPTG). lac repressor encoded by lacI
   5995..6013    +  promoter       T3 promoter: promoter for bacteriophage T3 RNA polymerase
   6041..6267    +  promoter       RSV promoter: Rous sarcoma virus enhancer/promoter
   6268..6448    +  LTR            5' LTR (truncated): truncated 5' long terminal repeat (LTR) from HIV-1
   6495..6620    +  misc_feature   HIV-1 Ψ: packaging signal of human immunodeficiency virus type 1
   6604..6967    +  CDS            HIV-1 gag (fragment): gag protein from human immunodeficiency virus 1; gag
   7113..7346    +  misc_feature   RRE: The Rev response element (RRE) of HIV-1 allows for Rev-dependent mRNA export from the nucleus to the cytoplasm.
   7723..7749    +  CDS            Rev (fragment): human immunodeficiency virus 1 (HIV-1) Rev protein; rev; enhances nuclear export of unspliced and incompletely spliced viral mRNAs
   7753..7993    +  promoter       U6 promoter: RNA polymerase III promoter for human U6 snRNA
   8023..8098    +  misc_RNA       gRNA scaffold: guide RNA scaffold for the Streptococcus pyogenes CRISPR/Cas9 system
   8154..8271    +  misc_feature   cPPT/CTS: central polypurine tract and central termination sequence of HIV-1
>Addgene plasmid #76100 | MAP3K15 gRNA (BRDN0001149244) | addgene full sequence | sequence record 185184 | Addgene Assembled Sequence
CCCGGGTGCAAAGATGGATAAAGTTTTAAACAGAGAGGAATCTTTGCAGCTAATGGACCTTCTAGGTCTT
GAAAGGAGTGGGAATTGGCTCCGGTGCCCGTCAGTGGGCAGAGCGCACATCGCCCACAGTCCCCGAGAAG
TTGGGGGGAGGGGTCGGCAATTGATCCGGTGCCTAGAGAAGGTGGCGCGGGGTAAACTGGGAAAGTGATG
TCGTGTACTGGCTCCGCCTTTTTCCCGAGGGTGGGGGAGAACCGTATATAAGTGCAGTAGTCGCCGTGAA
CGTTCTTTTTCGCAACGGGTTTGCCGCCAGAACACAGGTAAGTGCCGTGTGTGGTTCCCGCGGGCCTGGC
CTCTTTACGGGTTATGGCCCTTGCGTGCCTTGAATTACTTCCACCTGGCTGCAGTACGTGATTCTTGATC
CCGAGCTTCGGGTTGGAAGTGGGTGGGAGAGTTCGAGGCCTTGCGCTTAAGGAGCCCCTTCGCCTCGTGC
TTGAGTTGAGGCCTGGCCTGGGCGCTGGGGCCGCCGCGTGCGAATCTGGTGGCACCTTCGCGCCTGTCTC
GCTGCTTTCGATAAGTCTCTAGCCATTTAAAATTTTTGATGACCTGCTGCGACGCTTTTTTTCTGGCAAG
ATAGTCTTGTAAATGCGGGCCAAGATCTGCACACTGGTATTTCGGTTTTTGGGGCCGCGGGCGGCGACGG
GGCCCGTGCGTCCCAGCGCACATGTTCGGCGAGGCGGGGCCTGCGAGCGCGGCCACCGAGAATCGGACGG
GGGTAGTCTCAAGCTGGCCGGCCTGCTCTGGTGCCTGGCCTCGCGCCGCCGTGTATCGCCCCGCCCTGGG
CGGCAAGGCTGGCCCGGTCGGCACCAGTTGCGTGAGCGGAAAGATGGCCGCTTCCCGGCCCTGCTGCAGG
GAGCTCAAAATGGAGGACGCGGCGCTCGGGAGAGCGGGCGGGTGAGTCACCCACACAAAGGAAAAGGGCC
TTTCCGTCCTCAGCCGTCGCTTCATGTGACTCCACGGAGTACCGGGCGCCGTCCAGGCACCTCGATTAGT
TCTCGAGCTTTTGGAGTACGTCGTCTTTAGGTTGGGGGGAGGGGTTTTATGCGATGGAGTTTCCCCACAC
TGAGTGGGTGGAGACTGAAGTTAGGCCAGCTTGGCACTTGATGTAATTCTCCTTGGAATTTGCCCTTTTT
GAGTTTGGATCTTGGTTCATTCTCAAGCCTCAGACAGTGGTTCAAAGTTTTTTTCTTCCATTTCAGGTGT
CGTGACGTACGGCCACCATGACCGAGTACAAGCCCACGGTGCGCCTCGCCACCCGCGACGACGTCCCCAG
GGCCGTACGCACCCTCGCCGCCGCGTTCGCCGACTACCCCGCCACGCGCCACACCGTCGATCCGGACCGC
CACATCGAGCGGGTCACCGAGCTGCAAGAACTCTTCCTCACGCGCGTCGGGCTCGACATCGGCAAGGTGT
GGGTCGCGGACGACGGCGCCGCCGTGGCGGTCTGGACCACGCCGGAGAGCGTCGAAGCGGGGGCGGTGTT
CGCCGAGATCGGCCCGCGCATGGCCGAGTTGAGCGGTTCCCGGCTGGCCGCGCAGCAACAGATGGAAGGC
CTCCTGGCGCCGCACCGGCCCAAGGAGCCCGCGTGGTTCCTGGCCACCGTCGGAGTCTCGCCCGACCACC
AGGGCAAGGGTCTGGGCAGCGCCGTCGTGCTCCCCGGAGTGGAGGCGGCCGAGCGCGCCGGGGTGCCCGC
CTTCCTGGAGACCTCCGCGCCCCGCAACCTCCCCTTCTACGAGCGGCTCGGCTTCACCGTCACCGCCGAC
GTCGAGGTGCCCGAAGGACCGCGCACCTGGTGCATGACCCGCAAGCCCGGTGCCTGAACGCGTTAAGTCG
ACAATCAACCTCTGGATTACAAAATTTGTGAAAGATTGACTGGTATTCTTAACTATGTTGCTCCTTTTAC
GCTATGTGGATACGCTGCTTTAATGCCTTTGTATCATGCTATTGCTTCCCGTATGGCTTTCATTTTCTCC
TCCTTGTATAAATCCTGGTTGCTGTCTCTTTATGAGGAGTTGTGGCCCGTTGTCAGGCAACGTGGCGTGG
TGTGCACTGTGTTTGCTGACGCAACCCCCACTGGTTGGGGCATTGCCACCACCTGTCAGCTCCTTTCCGG
GACTTTCGCTTTCCCCCTCCCTATTGCCACGGCGGAACTCATCGCCGCCTGCCTTGCCCGCTGCTGGACA
GGGGCTCGGCTGTTGGGCACTGACAATTCCGTGGTGTTGTCGGGGAAATCATCGTCCTTTCCTTGGCTGC
TCGCCTGTGTTGCCACCTGGATTCTGCGCGGGACGTCCTTCTGCTACGTCCCTTCGGCCCTCAATCCAGC
GGACCTTCCTTCCCGCGGCCTGCTGCCGGCTCTGCGGCCTCTTCCGCGTCTTCGCCTTCGCCCTCAGACG
AGTCGGATCTCCCTTTGGGCCGCCTCCCCGCGTCGACTTTAAGACCAATGACTTACAAGGCAGCTGTAGA
TCTTAGCCACTTTTTAAAAGAAAAGGGGGGACTGGAAGGGCTAATTCACTCCCAACGAAGACAAGATCTG
CTTTTTGCTTGTACTGGGTCTCTCTGGTTAGACCAGATCTGAGCCTGGGAGCTCTCTGGCTAACTAGGGA
ACCCACTGCTTAAGCCTCAATAAAGCTTGCCTTGAGTGCTTCAAGTAGTGTGTGCCCGTCTGTTGTGTGA
CTCTGGTAACTAGAGATCCCTCAGACCCTTTTAGTCAGTGTGGAAAATCTCTAGCAGTACGTATAGTAGT
TCATGTCATCTTATTATTCAGTATTTATAACTTGCAAAGAAATGAATATCAGAGAGTGAGAGGAACTTGT
TTATTGCAGCTTATAATGGTTACAAATAAAGCAATAGCATCACAAATTTCACAAATAAAGCATTTTTTTC
ACTGCATTCTAGTTGTGGTTTGTCCAAACTCATCAATGTATCTTATCATGTCTGGCTCTAGCTATCCCGC
CCCTAACTCCGCCCATCCCGCCCCTAACTCCGCCCAGTTCCGCCCATTCTCCGCCCCATGGCTGACTAAT
TTTTTTTATTTATGCAGAGGCCGAGGCCGCCTCGGCCTCTGAGCTATTCCAGAAGTAGTGAGGAGGCTTT
TTTGGAGGCCTAGGGACGTACCCAATTCGCCCTATAGTGAGTCGTATTACGCGCGCTCACTGGCCGTCGT
TTTACAACGTCGTGACTGGGAAAACCCTGGCGTTACCCAACTTAATCGCCTTGCAGCACATCCCCCTTTC
GCCAGCTGGCGTAATAGCGAAGAGGCCCGCACCGATCGCCCTTCCCAACAGTTGCGCAGCCTGAATGGCG
AATGGG
[124 nt withheld, positions 3367-3490]
C
[91 nt withheld, positions 3492-3582]
A
[49 nt withheld, positions 3584-3632]
CCTTTGACGTTGGAGTCCACGTTCTTT
[37 nt withheld, positions 3660-3696]
ACCCTATCTCGGTCTATTCTTTTGATTTATAAGGGATTTTGCCGATTTCGGCCTATTGGTTAAAAAATGA
GCTGATTTAACAAAAATTTAACGCGAATTTTAACAAAATATTAACGCTTACAATTTAGGTGGCACTTTTC
GGGGAAATGTGCGCGGAACCCCTATTTGTTTATTTTTCTAAATACATTCAAATATGTATCCGCTCATGAG
ACAATAACCCTGATAAATGCTTCAATAATATTGAAAAAGGAAGAGTATGAGTATTCAACATTTCCGTGTC
GCCCTTATTCCCTTTTTTGCGGCATTTTGCCTTCCTGTTTTTGCTCACCCAGAAACGCTGGTGAAAGTAA
AAGATGCTGAAGATCAGTTGGGTGCACGAGTGGGTTACATCGAACTGGATCTCAACAGCGGTAAGATCCT
TGAGAGTTTTCGCCCCGAAGAACGTTTTCCAATGATGAGCACTTTTAAAGTTCTGCTATGTGGCGCGGTA
TTATCCCGTATTGACGCCGGGCAAGAGCAACTCGGTCGCCGCATACACTATTCTCAGAATGACTTGGTTG
AGTACTCACCAGTCACAGAAAAGCATCTTACGGATGGCATGACAGTAAGAGAATTATGCAGTGCTGCCAT
AACCATGAGTGATAACACTGCGGCCAACTTACTTCTGACAACGATCGGAGGACCGAAGGAGCTAACCGCT
TTTTTGCACAACATGGGGGATCATGTAACTCGCCTTGATCGTTGGGAACCGGAGCTGAATGAAGCCATAC
CAAACGACGAGCGTGACACCACGATGCCTGTAGCAATGGCAACAACGTTGCGCAAACTATTAACTGGCGA
ACTACTTACTCTAGCTTCCCGGCAACAATTAATAGACTGGATGGAGGCGGATAAAGTTGCAGGACCACTT
CTGCGCTCGGCCCTTCCGGCTGGCTGGTTTATTGCTGATAAATCTGGAGCCGGTGAGCGTGGGTCTCGCG
GTATCATTGCAGCACTGGGGCCAGATGGTAAGCCCTCCCGTATCGTAGTTATCTACACGACGGGGAGTCA
GGCAACTATGGATGAACGAAATAGACAGATCGCTGAGATAGGTGCCTCACTGATTAAGCATTGGTAACTG
TCAGACCAAGTTTACTCATATATACTTTAGATTGATTTAAAACTTCATTTTTAATTTAAAAGGATCTAGG
TGAAGATCCTTTTTGATAATCTCATGACCAAAATCCCTTAACGTGAGTTTTCGTTCCACTGAGCGTCAGA
CCCCGTAGAAAAGATCAAAGGATCTTCTTGAGATCCTTTTTTTCTGCGCGTAATCTGCTGCTTGCAAACA
AAAAAACCACCGCTACCAGCGGTGGTTTGTTTGCCGGATCAAGAGCTACCAACTCTTTTTCCGAAGGTAA
CTGGCTTCAGCAGAGCGCAGATACCAAATACTGTTCTTCTAGTGTAGCCGTAGTTAGGCCACCACTTCAA
GAACTCTGTAGCACCGCCTACATACCTCGCTCTGCTAATCCTGTTACCAGTGGCTGCTGCCAGTGGCGAT
AAGTCGTGTCTTACCGGGTTGGACTCAAGACGATAGTTACCGGATAAGGCGCAGCGGTCGGGCTGAACGG
GGGGTTCGTGCACACAGCCCAGCTTGGAGCGAACGACCTACACCGAACTGAGATACCTACAGCGTGAGCT
ATGAGAAAGCGCCACGCTTCCCGAAGGGAGAAAGGCGGACAGGTATCCGGTAAGCGGCAGGGTCGGAACA
GGAGAGCGCACGAGGGAGCTTCCAGGGGGAAACGCCTGGTATCTTTATAGTCCTGTCGGGTTTCGCCACC
TCTGACTTGAGCGTCGATTTTTGTGATGCTCGTCAGGGGGGCGGAGCCTATGGAAAAACGCCAGCAACGC
GGCCTTTTTACGGTTCCTGGCCTTTTGCTGGCCTTTTGCTCACATGTTCTTTCCTGCGTTATCCCCTGAT
TCTGTGGATAACCGTATTACCGCCTTTGAGTGAGCTGATACCGCTCGCCGCAGCCGAACGACCGAGCGCA
GCGAGTCAGTGAGCGAGGAAGCGGAAGAGCGCCCAATACGCAAACCGCCTCTCCCCGCGCGTTGGCCGAT
TCATTAATGCAGCTGGCACGACAGGTTTCCCGACTGGAAAGCGGGCAGTGAGCGCAACGCAATTAATGTG
AGTTAGCTCACTCATTAGGCACCCCAGGCTTTACACTTTATGCTTCCGGCTCGTATGTTGTGTGGAATTG
TGAGCGGATAACAATTTCACACAGGAAACAGCTATGACCATGATTACGCCAAGCGCGCAATTAACCCTCA
CTAAAGGGAACAAAAGCTGGAGCTGCAAGCTTAATGTAGTCTTATGCAATACTCTTGTAGTCTTGCAACA
TGGTAACGATGAGTTAGCAACATGCCTTACAAGGAGAGAAAAAGCACCGTGCATGCCGATTGGTGGAAGT
AAGGTGGTACGATCGTGCCTTATTAGGAAGGCAACAGACGGGTCTGACATGGATTGGACGAACCACTGAA
TTGCCGCATTGCAGAGATATTGTATTTAAGTGCCTAGCTCGATACATAAACGGGTCTCTCTGGTTAGACC
AGATCTGAGCCTGGGAGCTCTCTGGCTAACTAGGGAACCCACTGCTTAAGCCTCAATAAAGCTTGCCTTG
AGTGCTTCAAGTAGTGTGTGCCCGTCTGTTGTGTGACTCTGGTAACTAGAGATCCCTCAGACCCTTTTAG
TCAGTGTGGAAAATCTCTAGCAGTGGCGCCCGAACAGGGACTTGAAAGCGAAAGGGAAACCAGAGGAGCT
CTCTCGACGCAGGACTCGGCTTGCTGAAGCGCGCACGGCAAGAGGCGAGGGGCGGCGACTGGTGAGTACG
CCAAAAATTTTGACTAGCGGAGGCTAGAAGGAGAGAGATGGGTGCGAGAGCGTCAGTATTAAGCGGGGGA
GAATTAGATCGCGATGGGAAAAAATTCGGTTAAGGCCAGGGGGAAAGAAAAAATATAAATTAAAACATAT
AGTATGGGCAAGCAGGGAGCTAGAACGATTCGCAGTTAATCCTGGCCTGTTAGAAACATCAGAAGGCTGT
AGACAAATACTGGGACAGCTACAACCATCCCTTCAGACAGGATCAGAAGAACTTAGATCATTATATAATA
CAGTAGCAACCCTCTATTGTGTGCATCAAAGGATAGAGATAAAAGACACCAAGGAAGCTTTAGACAAGAT
AGAGGAAGAGCAAAACAAAAGTAAGACCACCGCACAGCAAGCGGCCGCTGATCTTCAGACCTGGAGGAGG
AGATATGAGGGACAATTGGAGAAGTGAATTATATAAATATAAAGTAGTAAAAATTGAACCATTAGGAGTA
GCACCCACCAAGGCAAAGAGAAGAGTGGTGCAGAGAGAAAAAAGAGCAGTGGGAATAGGAGCTTTGTTCC
TTGGGTTCTTGGGAGCAGCAGGAAGCACTATGGGCGCAGCGTCAATGACGCTGACGGTACAGGCCAGACA
ATTATTGTCTGGTATAGTGCAGCAGCAGAACAATTTGCTGAGGGCTATTGAGGCGCAACAGCATCTGTTG
CAACTCACAGTCTGGGGCATCAAGCAGCTCCAGGCAAGAATCCTGGCTGTGGAAAGATACCTAAAGGATC
AACAGCTCCTGGGGATTTGGGGTTGCTCTGGAAAACTCATTTGCACCACTGCTGTGCCTTGGAATGCTAG
TTGGAGTAATAAATCTCTGGAACAGATTTGGAATCACACGACCTGGATGGAGTGGGACAGAGAAATTAAC
AATTACACAAGCTTAATACACTCCTTAATTGAAGAATCGCAAAACCAGCAAGAAAAGAATGAACAAGAAT
TATTGGAATTAGATAAATGGGCAAGTTTGTGGAATTGGTTTAACATAACAAATTGGCTGTGGTATATAAA
ATTATTCATAATGATAGTAGGAGGCTTGGTAGGTTTAAGAATAGTTTTTGCTGTACTTTCTATAGTGAAT
AGAGTTAGGCAGGGATATTCACCATTATCGTTTCAGACCCACCTCCCAACCCCGAGGGGACCCAGAGAGG
GCCTATTTCCCATGATTCCTTCATATTTGCATATACGATACAAGGCTGTTAGAGAGATAATTAGAATTAA
TTTGACTGTAAACACAAAGATATTAGTACAAAATACGTGACGTAGAAAGTAATAATTTCTTGGGTAGTTT
GCAGTTTTAAAATTATGTTTTAAAATGGACTATCATATGCTTACCGTAACTTGAAAGTATTTCGATTTCT
TGGCTTTATATATCTTGTGGAAAGGACGAAACACCGTGATCGGCCAAATCACACGTGTTTTAGAGCTAGA
AATAGCAAGTTAAAATAAGGCTAGTCCGTTATCAACTTGAAAAAGTGGCACCGAGTCGGTGCTTTTTTAA
GCTTGGCGTAACTAGATCTTGAGACAAATGGCAGTATTCATCCACAATTTTAAAAGAAAAGGGGGGATTG
GGGGGTACAGTGCAGGGGAAAGAATAGTAGACATAATAGCAACAGACATACAAACTAAAGAATTACAAAA
ACAAATTACAAAAATTCAAAATTTTCGGGTTTATTACAGGGACAGCAGAGATCCACTTTGGCGCCGGCTC
GAGGGGG
