>Addgene plasmid #76100 | MAP3K15 gRNA (BRDN0001149244) | depositor partial sequence | sequence record 143560 | Target Sequence
TGATCGGCCAAATCACACGT
