>Addgene plasmid #76100 | MAP3K15 gRNA (BRDN0001149244) | addgene partial sequence | sequence record 185183 | hU6-F
GTAGAAAGTAATAATTTCTTGGGTAGTTTGCAGTTTTAAAATTATGTTTTAAAATGGACTATCATATGCT
TACCGTAACTTGAAAGTATTTCGATTTCTTGGCTTTATATATCTTGTGGAAAGGACGAAACACCGTGATC
GGCCAAATCACACGTGTTTTAGAGCTAGAAATAGCAAGTTAAAATAAGGCTAGTCCGTTATCAACTTGAA
AAAGTGGCACCGAGTCGGTGCTTTTTTAAGCTTGGCGTAACTAGATCTTGAGACAAATGGCAGTATTCAT
CCACAATTTTAAAAGAAAAGGGGGGATTGGGGGGTACAGTGCAGGGGAAAGAATAGTAGACATAATAGCA
ACAGACATACAAACTAAAGAATTACAAAAACAAATTACAAAAATTCAAAATTTTCGGGTTTATTACAGGG
ACAGCAGAGATCCACTTTGGCGCCGGCTCGAGGGGGCCCGGGTGCAAAGATGGATAAAGTTTTAAACAGA
GAGGAATCTTTGCAGCTAATGGACCTTCTAGGTCTTGAAAGGAGTGGGAATTGGCTCCGGTGCCCGTCAG
TGGGCAGAGC
